Addgene plasmid #18393: T4 Lysozyme Core 7 M87V
Depositing lab: Brian Matthews. Depositing organization: University of Oregon.
Backbone
  Vector backbone: pHS1403
  Backbone size w/o insert (bp): 5000
  Vector type: Bacterial Expression
Growth in bacteria
  Bacterial resistance: Ampicillin, 100 μg/mL
  Growth temperature: 37°C
  Growth strain: DH5alpha
  Copy number: High Copy
Gene/Insert
  Gene/Insert name: T4 Lysozyme (alt name: Core 7 M87V)
  Species: Bacteriophage T4
  Insert size (bp): 600
  Mutation: I78V L118I M120Y L133F V149I T152V WT*
  GenBank ID: NP_049736
  Entrez Gene: e (a.k.a. T4p123)
  Cloning method: Restriction Enzyme; 5′ cloning site BamHI (not destroyed); 3′ cloning site HindIII (not destroyed)
  Sequencing primers: 5′ na; 3′ GGCGTATCACGAGGCCC
Terms and licenses: Academic/Nonprofit Terms; Industry Terms: Not Available to Industry
Depositor comments: The BamHI site is 27 bp from the ATG and the HindIII site is 115 bp from the stop.
How to cite: T4 Lysozyme Core 7 M87V was a gift from Brian Matthews (Addgene plasmid # 18393 ; http://n2t.net/addgene:18393 ; RRID:Addgene_18393)
