[The description below was written by a language model from this plasmid's Addgene catalogue record.]
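Description:
T4 Lysozyme Core 7 M87V is a bacterial expression plasmid built on the pHS1403 backbone (about 5 kb without insert) that carries a mutant form of the bacteriophage T4 lysozyme gene (gene e). It is maintained in E. coli as a high-copy plasmid under ampicillin selection. The record does not state the origin of replication or the promoter that drives expression, and no feature table is available to confirm them. No tags or fusion partners are listed.

The insert of roughly 600 bp was cloned between BamHI and HindIII sites, both of which remain intact. According to the depositor, the BamHI site lies 27 bp upstream of the start codon and the HindIII site 115 bp downstream of the stop codon, so the fragment includes short flanking untranslated sequence around the coding region. The listed substitutions are I78V, L118I, M120Y, L133F, V149I and T152V, made in the "WT*" background, a designation generally used for the cysteine-free pseudo-wild-type lysozyme, although the record does not define it. These changes mostly swap one hydrophobic residue for another, consistent with the "Core 7" name suggesting a multiply substituted hydrophobic core variant. The M87V substitution in the construct name is not in the mutation field, which lists only six changes. It may be the seventh, but the record does not resolve this, so sequence verification would be advisable. No purpose is given, but a construct of this kind is suited to producing the variant protein in bacteria for studies of protein stability, core packing and structure.
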