>Addgene plasmid #18393 | T4 Lysozyme Core 7 M87V | addgene partial sequence | sequence record 24179 | 3primeUP
CTANGAAAAAGCCCGCTCATTAGGCGGGCTCAGATCTGCTCATGNTTTGACAGCTTATCATCGATAAGCT
TCGGCAATAAATTCTTGATATGTTTTCATATGTTTCCTTTAAATATTTTAATTAGTAATTGTCTATTCAA
GTAATTGTGAATATACTATCACAATTCCAAGAGAAAGTAAACAGCTTTATAGATTTTTATACGCGTCCCA
AGTGCCAGTTCTAAACACTGTAATGATTCGTTTTGCGCGATTAGGTGTTTGATTATACCATCTAGATTTA
GCAAAGTTAACTGCTGCTTCATCCCAGCGTTTTTGTTGAAGGTAACGTATAGAGTTAGTAAATCCTGCCA
CACCGGTTTCTCCCATTTGGAAAACCATATTAATCAATGCAGCGCGACGAACCGCATCAAGAGAATCATA
AACCGGTTTTAATTTAGCATTTCTCAGAACTCCGCGAACAGCAGCATCAACATCCTGATTAAAGAGTTTT
TCAGCCTCATCTTTTGTAATTACACCATTAGTATTACGCCCAATAGCTTTATCTAATTCAGATTTAGCAG
CATTAAGTGATGGACTTTTTGTAAGCAAATGACCGATGCCAATAGTGTAATAGCCTTCTGTGTCTTTATA
GATTTTAAGTCTAAGACCTTCATCTATACGTAACATTTCAAATATATTCATAATACCTCCTAAGCATCGA
TGGATCCTGTTTCCTGTGTGAAATTGTTATCCGCTCACAATTCCACACATTATACGAGCCGATGATTAAT
TGTCACAGGGGGATGGGGAGTANGCTGANCTGTTCCGGGTGAATGTANCGCTCACATCCCACATT
